>Addgene plasmid #209902 | pPBbleo-EGF-ScNeo | addgene full sequence | sequence record 426731 | Addgene NGS Result
CTAAATTGTAAGCGTTAATATTTTGTTAAAATTCGCGTTAAATTTTTGTTAAATCAGCTCATTTTTTAAC
CAATAGGCCGAAATCGGCAAAATCCCTTATAAATCAAAAGAATAGACCGAGATAGGGT
[37 nt withheld, positions 129-165]
AAAGAACGTGGACTCCAACGTCAAAGG
[49 nt withheld, positions 193-241]
T
[91 nt withheld, positions 243-333]
G
[124 nt withheld, positions 335-458]
CCCATTCGCCATTCAGGCTGCGCAACTGTTGGGAAGGGCGATCGGTGCGGGCCTCTTCGCTATTACGCCA
GCTGGCGAAAGGGGGATGTGCTGCAAGGCGATTAAGTTGGGTAACGCCAGGGTTTTCCCAGTCACGACGT
TGTAAAACGACGGCCAGTGAGCGCGCGTAATACGACTCACTATAGGGCGAATTGGGGCGCGCCATTCTAG
ATTAACCCTAGAAAGATAGTCTGCGTAAAATTGACGCATGCATTCTTGAAATATTGCTCTCTCTTTCTAA
ATAGCGCGAATCCGTCGCTGTGCATTTAGGACATCTCAGTCGCCGCTTGGAGCTCCCGTGAGGCGTGCTT
GTCAATGCGGTAAGTGTCACTGATTTTGAACTATAACGACCGCGTGAGTCAAAATGACGCATGATTATCT
TTTACGTGACTTTTAAGATTTAACTCATACGATAATTATATTGTTATTTCATGTTCTACTTACGTGATAA
CTTATTATATATATATTTTCTTGTTATAGATATCAACTAGAATGCTAGCATGGGCCCATCTCGACATTGA
TTATTGACTAGTTATTAATAGTAATCAATTACGGGGTCATTAGTTCATAGCCCATATATGGAGTTCCGCG
TTACATAACTTACGGTAAATGGCCCGCCTGGCTGACCGCCCAACGACCCCCGCCCATTGACGTCAATAAT
GACGTATGTTCCCATAGTAACGCCAATAGGGACTTTCCATTGACGTCAATGGGTGGAGTATTTACGGTAA
ACTGCCCACTTGGCAGTACATCAAGTGTATCATATGCCAAGTACGCCCCCTATTGACGTCAATGACGGTA
AATGGCCCGCCTGGCATTATGCCCAGTACATGACCTTATGGGACTTTCCTACTTGGCAGTACATCTACGT
ATTAGTCATCGCTATTACCATGGTCGAGGTGAGCCCCACGTTCTGCTTCACTCTCCCCATCTCCCCCCCC
TCCCCACCCCCAATTTTGTATTTATTTATTTTTTAATTATTTTGTGCAGCGATGGGGGCGGGGGGGGGGG
GGGGCGCGCGCCAGGCGGGGCGGGGCGGGGCGAGGGGCGGGGCGGGGCGAGGCGGAGAGGTGCGGCGGCA
GCCAATCAGAGCGGCGCGCTCCGAAAGTTTCCTTTTATGGCGAGGCGGCGGCGGCGGCGGCCCTATAAAA
AGCGAAGCGCGCGGCGGGCGGGAGTCGCTGCGCGCTGCCTTCGCCCCGTGCCCCGCTCCGCCGCCGCCTC
GCGCCGCCCGCCCCGGCTCTGACTGACCGCGTTACTCCCACAGGTGAGCGGGCGGGACGGCCCTTCTCCT
CCGGGCTGTAATTAGCGCTTGGTTTAATGACGGCTTGTTTCTTTTCTGTGGCTGCGTGAAAGCCTTGAGG
GGCTCCGGGAGGGCCCTTTGTGCGGGGGGAGCGGCTCGGGGGGTGCGTGCGTGTGTGTGTGCGTGGGGAG
CGCCGCGTGCGGCTCCGCGCTGCCCGGCGGCTGTGAGCGCTGCGGGCGCGGCGCGGGGCTTTGTGCGCTC
CGCAGTGTGCGCGAGGGGAGCGCGGCCGGGGGCGGTGCCCCGCGGTGCGGGGGGGGCTGCGAGGGGAACA
AAGGCTGCGTGCGGGGTGTGTGCGTGGGGGGGTGAGCAGGGGGTGTGGGCGCGTCGGTCGGGCTGCAACC
CCCCCTGCACCCCCCTCCCCGAGTTGCTGAGCACGGCCCGGCTTCGGGTGCGGGGCTCCGTACGGGGCGT
GGCGCGGGGCTCGCCGTGCCGGGCGGGGGGTGGCGGCAGGTGGGGGTGCCGGGCGGGGCGGGGCCGCCTC
GGGCCGGGGAGGGCTCGGGGGAGGGGCGCGGCGGCCCCCGGAGCGCCGGCGGCTGTCGAGGCGCGGCGAG
CCGCAGCCATTGCCTTTTATGGTAATCGTGCGAGAGGGCGCAGGGACTTCCTTTGTCCCAAATCTGTGCG
GAGCCGAAATCTGGGAGGCGCCGCCGCACCCCCTCTAGCGGGCGCGGGGCGAAGCGGTGCGGCGCCGGCA
GGAAGGAAATGGGCGGGGAGGGCCTTCGTGCGTCGCCGCGCCGCCGTCCCCTTCTCCCTCTCCAGCCTCG
GGGCTGTCCGCGGGGGGACGGCTGCCTTCGGGGGGGACGGGGCAGGGCGGGGTTCGGCTTCTGGCGTGTG
ACCGGCGGCTCTAGAGCCTCTGCTAACCATGTTCATGCCTTCTTCTTTTTCCTACAGCTCCTGGGCAACG
TGCTGGTTATTGTGCTGTCTCATCATTTTGGCAAAGAATTGGGATCCGAATTCACCATGCTGCTCACTCT
TATCATTCTGTTGCCAGTAGTTTCAAAATTTAGTTTTGTTAGTCTCTCAGCACCGCAGCACTGGAGCTGT
CCTGAAGGTACTCTCGCAGGAAATGGGAATTCTACTTGTGTGGGTCCTGCACCCTTCTTAATTTTCTCCC
ATGGAAATAGTATCTTTAGGATTGACACAGAAGGAACCAATTATGAGCAATTGGTGGTGGATGCTGGTGT
CTCAGTGATCATGGATTTTCATTATAATGAGAAAAGAATCTATTGGGTGGATTTAGAAAGACAACTTTTG
CAAAGAGTTTTTCTGAATGGGTCAAGGCAAGAGAGAGTATGTAATATAGAGAAAAATGTTTCTGGAATGG
CAATAAATTGGATAAATGAAGAAGTTATTTGGTCAAATCAACAGGAAGGAATCATTACAGTAACAGATAT
GAAAGGAAATAATTCCCACATTCTTTTAAGTGCTTTAAAATATCCTGCAAATGTAGCAGTTGATCCAGTA
GAAAGGTTTATATTTTGGTCTTCAGAGGTGGCTGGAAGCCTTTATAGAGCAGATCTCGATGGTGTGGGAG
TGAAGGCTCTGTTGGAGACATCAGAGAAAATAACAGCTGTGTCATTGGATGTGCTTGATAAGCGGCTGTT
TTGGATTCAGTACAACAGAGAAGGAAGCAATTCTCTTATTTGCTCCTGTGATTATGATGGAGGTTCTGTC
CACATTAGTAAACATCCAACACAGCATAATTTGTTTGCAATGTCCCTTTTTGGTGACCGTATCTTCTATT
CAACATGGAAAATGAAGACAATTTGGATAGCCAACAAACACACTGGAAAGGACATGGTTAGAATTAACCT
CCATTCATCATTTGTACCACTTGGTGAACTGAAAGTAGTGCATCCACTTACACAACCCAAGGCAGAAGAT
GACACTTGGGAGCCTGATGTTAATGAATGTGCTTTTTGGAATCATGGCTGTACTCTTGGGTGTAAAAACA
CCCCTGGATCCTATTACTGCACGTGCCCTGTAGGATTTGTTCTGCTTCCTGATGGGAAACGATGTCATCA
ACTTGTTTCCTGTCCACGCAATGTGTCTGAATGCAGCCATGACTGTGTTCTGACATCAGAAGGTCCCTTA
TGTTTCTGTCCTGAAGGCTCAGTGCTTGAGAGAGATGGGAAAACATGTAGCGGTTGTTCCTCACCCGATA
ATGGTGGATGTAGCCAGCTCTGCGTTCCTCTTAGCCCAGTATCCTGGGAATGTGATTGCTTTCCTGGGTA
TGACCTACAACTGGATGAAAAAAGCTGTGCAGCTTCAGGACCACAACCATTTTTGCTGTTTGCCAATTCT
CAAGATATTCGACACATGCATTTTGATGGAACAGACTATGGAACTCTGCTCAGCCAGCAGATGGGAATGG
TTTATGCCCTAGATCATGACCCTGTGGAAAATAAGATATACTTTGCCCATACAGCCCTGAAGTGGATAGA
GAGAGCTAATATGGATGGTTCCCAGCGAGAAAGGCTTATTGAGGAAGGAGTAGATGTGCCAGAAGGTCTT
GCTGTGGACTGGATTGGCCGTAGATTCTATTGGACAGACAGAGGGAAATCTCTGATTGGAAGGAGTGATT
TAAATGGGAAACGTTCCAAAATAATCACTAAGGAGAACATCTCTCAACCACGAGGAATTGCTGTTCATCC
AATGGCCAAGAGATTATTCTGGACTGATACAGGGATTAATCCACGAATTGAAAGTTCTTCCCTCCAAGGC
CTTGGCCGTCTGGTTATAGCCAGCTCTGATCTAATCTGGCCCAGTGGAATAACGATTGACTTCTTAACTG
ACAAGTTGTACTGGTGCGATGCCAAGCAGTCTGTGATTGAAATGGCCAATCTGGATGGTTCAAAACGCCG
AAGACTTACCCAGAATGATGTAGGTCACCCATTTGCTGTAGCAGTGTTTGAGGATTATGTGTGGTTCTCA
GATTGGGCTATGCCATCAGTAATAAGAGTAAACAAGAGGACTGGCAAAGATAGAGTACGTCTCCAAGGCA
GCATGCTGAAGCCCTCATCACTGGTTGTGGTTCATCCATTGGCAAAACCAGGAGCAGATCCCTGCTTATA
TCAAAACGGAGGCTGTGAACATATTTGCAAAAAGAGGCTTGGAACTGCTTGGTGTTCGTGTCGTGAAGGT
TTTATGAAAGCCTCAGATGGGAAAACGTGTCTGGCTCTGGATGGTCATCAGCTGTTGGCAGGTGGTGAAG
TTGATCTAAAGAACCAAGTAACACCATTGGACATCTTGTCCAAGACTAGAGTGTCAGAAGATAACATTAC
AGAATCTCAACACATGCTAGTGGCTGAAATCATGGTGTCAGATCAAGATGACTGTGCTCCTGTGGGATGC
AGCATGTATGCTCGGTGTATTTCAGAGGGAGAGGATGCCACATGTCAGTGTTTGAAAGGATTTGCTGGGG
ATGGAAAACTATGTTCTGATATAGATGAATGTGAGATGGGTGTCCCAGTGTGCCCCCCTGCCTCCTCCAA
GTGCATCAACACCGAAGGTGGTTATGTCTGCCGGTGCTCAGAAGGCTACCAAGGAGATGGGATTCACTGT
CTTGATATTGATGAGTGCCAACTGGGGGTGCACAGCTGTGGAGAGAATGCCAGCTGCACAAATACAGAGG
GAGGCTATACCTGCATGTGTGCTGGACGCCTGTCTGAACCAGGACTGATTTGCCCTGACTCTACTCCACC
CCCTCACCTCAGGGAAGATGACCACCACTATTCCGTAAGAAATAGTTACCCATACGATGTTCCGGATTAC
GCTATGGTGAGCAAGGGCGAGGCAGTGATCAAGGAGTTCATGCGGTTCAAGGTGCACATGGAGGGCTCCA
TGAACGGCCACGAGTTCGAGATCGAGGGCGAGGGCGAGGGCCGCCCCTACGAGGGCACCCAGACCGCCAA
GCTGAAGGTGACCAAGGGTGGCCCCCTGCCCTTCTCCTGGGACATCCTGTCCCCTCAGTTCATGTACGGC
TCCAGGGCCTTCACCAAGCACCCCGCCGACATCCCCGACTACTATAAGCAGTCCTTCCCCGAGGGCTTCA
AGTGGGAGCGCGTGATGAACTTCGAGGACGGCGGCGCCGTGACCGTGACCCAGGACACCTCCCTGGAGGA
CGGCACCCTGATCTACAAGGTGAAGCTCCGCGGCACCAACTTCCCTCCTGACGGCCCCGTAATGCAGAAG
AAGACAATGGGCTGGGAAGCGTCCACCGAGCGGTTGTACCCCGAGGACGGCGTGCTGAAGGGCGACATTA
AGATGGCCCTGCGCCTGAAGGACGGAGGCCGCTACCTGGCGGACTTCAAGACCACCTACAAGGCCAAGAA
GCCCGTGCAGATGCCCGGCGCCTACAACGTCGACCGCAAGTTGGACATCACCTCCCACAACGAGGACTAC
ACCGTGGTGGAACAGTACGAACGCTCCGAGGGCCGCCACTCCACCGGCGGCATGGACGAGCTGTACAAGG
GTGGTGGTAGTGGTGGTGGTTCAAATAGTGACTCTGAATGTCCCCTGTCCCACGATGGGTACTGCCTCCA
TGATGGTGTGTGCATGTATATTGAAGCATTGGACAAGTATGCATGCAACTGTGTTGTTGGCTACATCGGG
GAGCGATGTCAGTACCGAGACCTGAAGTGGTGGGAACTGCGCCACGCTGGCCACGGGCAGCAGCAGAAGG
TCATCGTGGTGGCTGTCTGCGTGGTGGTGCTTGTCATGCTGCTCCTCCTGAGCCTGTGGGGGGCCCACTA
CTACAGGACTCAGAAGCTGCTATCGAAAAACCCAAAGAATCCTTATGAGGAGTCGAGCAGAGATGTGAGG
AGTCGCAGGCCTGCTGACACTGAGGATGGGATGTCCTCTTGCCCTCAACCTTGGTTTGTGGTTATAAAAG
AACACCAAGACCTCAAGAATGGGGGTCAACCAGTGGCTGGTGAGGATGGCCAGGCAGCAGATGGGTCAAT
GCAACCAACTTCATGGAGGCAGGAGCCCCAGTTATGTGGAATGGGCACAGAGCAAGGCTGCTGGATTCCA
GTATCCAGTGATAAGGGCTCCTGTCCCCAGGTAATGGAGCGAAGCTTTCATATGCCCTCCTATGGGACAC
AGACCCTTGAAGGGGGTGTCGAGAAGCCCCATTCTCTCCTATCAGCTAACCCATTATGGCAACAAAGGGC
CCTGGACCCACCACACCAAATGGAGCTGACTCAGGGCGGATTCGAAATGGTAAGCAAGGGGGAGGAAGAT
AATATGGCTTCCCTTCCAGCAACGCACGAATTGCATATCTTTGGAAGTATTAATGGAGTTGATTTCGACA
TGGTGGGGCAGGGTACGGGAAACCCAAACGATGGCTATGAAGAACTTAACCTCAAGTCTACCAAAGGCGA
TCTCCAATTCTCACCCTGGATATTGGTCCCACACATCGGCTACGGGTTCCATCAATACCTGCCTTATCCT
GACGGGATGAGTCCTTTTCAAGCTGCTATGGTTGACGGAAGTGGCTACCAAGTTCACCGCACAATGCAAT
TTGAGGATGGTGCATCTCTTACGGTTAATTACCGATATACATATGAGGGTTCACACATCAAGGGGGAAGC
TCAGGTCAAGGGCACTGGATTTCCCGCAGATGGCCCAGTTATGACCAATTCTCTGACCGCAGCCGATTGG
TGTCGAAGCAAGAAGACCTACCCTAACGACAAGACTATCATCTCAACCTTCAAATGGTCCTACACCACAG
GTAACGGAAAGCGGTATAGGTCTACAGCTCGGACAACATATACCTTTGCGAAGCCTATGGCCGCTAACTA
TTTGAAAAACCAACCGATGTATGTTTTTCGGAAGACCGAATTGAAACATTCAAAAACGGAGTTGAATTTC
AAAGAGTGGCAGAAGGCATTCACCGACGTAATGGGTATGGATGAGTTGTATAAATAAGCGGCGGCCGCTC
TAGAGTCGACGGGCCGCGGTAACAATTGTTAACTAACTTAAGCTAGCAACGGTTTCCCTCTAGCGGGATC
AATTCCGCCCCCCCCCCCTAACGTTACTGGCCGAAGCCGCTTGGAATAAGGCCGGTGTGCGTTTGTCTAT
ATGTTATTTTCCACCATATTGCCGTCTTTTGGCAATGTGAGGGCCCGGAAACCTGGCCCTGTCTTCTTGA
CGAGCATTCCTAGGGGTCTTTCCCCTCTCGCCAAAGGAATGCAAGGTCTGTTGAATGTCGTGAAGGAAGC
AGTTCCTCTGGAAGCTTCTTGAAGACAAACAACGTCTGTAGCGACCCTTTGCAGGCAGCGGAACCCCCCA
CCTGGCGACAGGTGCCTCTGCGGCCAAAAGCCACGTGTATAAGATACACCTGCAAAGGCGGCACAACCCC
AGTGCCACGTTGTGAGTTGGATAGTTGTGGAAAGAGTCAAATGGCTCTCCTCAAGCGTATTCAACAAGGG
GCTGAAGGATGCCCAGAAGGTACCCCATTGTATGGGATCTGATCTGGGGCCTCGGTGCACATGCTTTACA
TGTGTTTAGTCGAGGTTAAAAAAACGTCTAGGCCCCCCGAACCACGGGGACGTGGTTTTCCTTTGAAAAA
CACGATAATACCATGGCCAAGTTGACCAGTGCCGTTCCGGTGCTCACCGCGCGCGACGTCGCCGGAGCGG
TCGAGTTCTGGACCGACCGGCTCGGGTTCTCCCGGGACTTCGTGGAGGACGACTTCGCCGGTGTGGTCCG
GGACGACGTGACCCTGTTCATCAGCGCGGTCCAGGACCAGGTGGTGCCGGACAACACCCTGGCCTGGGTG
TGGGTGCGCGGCCTGGACGAGCTGTACGCCGAGTGGTCGGAGGTCGTGTCCACGAACTTCCGGGACGCCT
CCGGGCCGGCCATGACCGAGATCGGCGAGCAGCCGTGGGGGCGGGAGTTCGCCCTGCGCGACCCGGCCGG
CAACTGCGTGCACTTCGTGGCCGAGGAGCAGGACTGAAAGTCGAGATGCATCGATGATCTAGAGCTCGCT
GATCAGCCTCGACTGTGCCTTCTAGTTGCCAGCCATCTGTTGTTTGCCCCTCCCCCGTGCCTTCCTTGAC
CCTGGAAGGTGCCACTCCCACTGTCCTTTCCTAATAAAATGAGGAAATTGCATCGCATTGTCTGAGTAGG
TGTCATTCTATTCTGGGGGGTGGGGTGGGGCAGGACAGCAAGGGGGAGGATTGGGAAGACAATAGCAGGC
ATGCTGGGGATGCGGTGGGCTCTATGGCTTCTGAGGCGGAAAGAACCTGCAGCCCAAGCTTGGCGTAATC
ATGGTCATAGCTGTTTCCTGTGTGAAATTGTTATCCGCTCACAATTCCACACAACATACGAGCCGGAAGC
ATAAAGTGTAAAGCCTGGGGTGCCTAATGAGTGAGCTAACTCACATTAATTGCGTTGCGCTCACTGCCCG
CTTTCCAGTCGGGAAACCTGTCGTGCCAGCGGATCTTAAAAGTTTTGTTACTTTATAGAAGAAATTTTGA
GTTTTTGTTTTTTTTTAATAAATAAATAAACATAAATAAATTGTTTGTTGAATTTATTATTAGTATGTAA
GTGTAAATATAATAAAACTTAATATCTATTCAAATTAATAAATAAACCTCGATATACAGACCGATAAAAC
ACATGCGTCAATTTTACGCATGATTATCTTTAACGTACGTCACAATATGATTATCTTTCTAGGGTTAATC
TAGTATACGCGTTTAATTAATCCAGCTTTTGTTCCCTTTAGTGAGGGTTAATTGCGCGCTTGGCGTAATC
ATGGTCATAGCTGTTTCCTGTGTGAAATTGTTATCCGCTCACAATTCCACACAACATACGAGCCGGAAGC
ATAAAGTGTAAAGCCTGGGGTGCCTAATGAGTGAGCTAACTCACATTAATTGCGTTGCGCTCACTGCCCG
CTTTCCAGTCGGGAAACCTGTCGTGCCAGCTGCATTAATGAATCGGCCAACGCGCGGGGAGAGGCGGTTT
GCGTATTGGGCGCTCTTCCGCTTCCTCGCTCACTGACTCGCTGCGCTCGGTCGTTCGGCTGCGGCGAGCG
GTATCAGCTCACTCAAAGGCGGTAATACGGTTATCCACAGAATCAGGGGATAACGCAGGAAAGAACATGT
GAGCAAAAGGCCAGCAAAAGGCCAGGAACCGTAAAAAGGCCGCGTTGCTGGCGTTTTTCCATAGGCTCCG
CCCCCCTGACGAGCATCACAAAAATCGACGCTCAAGTCAGAGGTGGCGAAACCCGACAGGACTATAAAGA
TACCAGGCGTTTCCCCCTGGAAGCTCCCTCGTGCGCTCTCCTGTTCCGACCCTGCCGCTTACCGGATACC
TGTCCGCCTTTCTCCCTTCGGGAAGCGTGGCGCTTTCTCATAGCTCACGCTGTAGGTATCTCAGTTCGGT
GTAGGTCGTTCGCTCCAAGCTGGGCTGTGTGCACGAACCCCCCGTTCAGCCCGACCGCTGCGCCTTATCC
GGTAACTATCGTCTTGAGTCCAACCCGGTAAGACACGACTTATCGCCACTGGCAGCAGCCACTGGTAACA
GGATTAGCAGAGCGAGGTATGTAGGCGGTGCTACAGAGTTCTTGAAGTGGTGGCCTAACTACGGCTACAC
TAGAAGAACAGTATTTGGTATCTGCGCTCTGCTGAAGCCAGTTACCTTCGGAAAAAGAGTTGGTAGCTCT
TGATCCGGCAAACAAACCACCGCTGGTAGCGGTGGTTTTTTTGTTTGCAAGCAGCAGATTACGCGCAGAA
AAAAAGGATCTCAAGAAGATCCTTTGATCTTTTCTACGGGGTCTGACGCTCAGTGGAACGAAAACTCACG
TTAAGGGATTTTGGTCATGAGATTATCAAAAAGGATCTTCACCTAGATCCTTTTAAATTAAAAATGAAGT
TTTAAATCAATCTAAAGTATATATGAGTAAACTTGGTCTGACAGTTACCAATGCTTAATCAGTGAGGCAC
CTATCTCAGCGATCTGTCTATTTCGTTCATCCATAGTTGCCTGACTCCCCGTCGTGTAGATAACTACGAT
ACGGGAGGGCTTACCATCTGGCCCCAGTGCTGCAATGATACCGCGAGACCCACGCTCACCGGCTCCAGAT
TTATCAGCAATAAACCAGCCAGCCGGAAGGGCCGAGCGCAGAAGTGGTCCTGCAACTTTATCCGCCTCCA
TCCAGTCTATTAATTGTTGCCGGGAAGCTAGAGTAAGTAGTTCGCCAGTTAATAGTTTGCGCAACGTTGT
TGCCATTGCTACAGGCATCGTGGTGTCACGCTCGTCGTTTGGTATGGCTTCATTCAGCTCCGGTTCCCAA
CGATCAAGGCGAGTTACATGATCCCCCATGTTGTGCAAAAAAGCGGTTAGCTCCTTCGGTCCTCCGATCG
TTGTCAGAAGTAAGTTGGCCGCAGTGTTATCACTCATGGTTATGGCAGCACTGCATAATTCTCTTACTGT
CATGCCATCCGTAAGATGCTTTTCTGTGACTGGTGAGTACTCAACCAAGTCATTCTGAGAATAGTGTATG
CGGCGACCGAGTTGCTCTTGCCCGGCGTCAATACGGGATAATACCGCGCCACATAGCAGAACTTTAAAAG
TGCTCATCATTGGAAAACGTTCTTCGGGGCGAAAACTCTCAAGGATCTTACCGCTGTTGAGATCCAGTTC
GATGTAACCCACTCGTGCACCCAACTGATCTTCAGCATCTTTTACTTTCACCAGCGTTTCTGGGTGAGCA
AAAACAGGAAGGCAAAATGCCGCAAAAAAGGGAATAAGGGCGACACGGAAATGTTGAATACTCATACTCT
TCCTTTTTCAATATTATTGAAGCATTTATCAGGGTTATTGTCTCATGAGCGGATACATATTTGAATGTAT
TTAGAAAAATAAACAAATAGGGGTTCCGCGCACATTTCCCCGAAAAGTGCCAC
Features (pLannotate 1.2.2; 24 found; start..end, strand, type, name):
     30..458     -  rep_origin     f1 ori (sequence partly withheld): f1 bacteriophage origin of replication; arrow indicates direction of (+) strand synthesis
    463..618     -  CDS            lacZα (fragment): LacZα fragment of β-galactosidase; lacZ fragment
    626..644     +  promoter       T7 promoter: promoter for bacteriophage T7 RNA polymerase
   1011..1390    +  enhancer       CMV enhancer: human cytomegalovirus immediate early enhancer
   1392..1668    +  promoter       chicken β-actin promoter: No description available
   1669..2685    +  intron         chimeric intron: chimera between introns from chicken β-actin and rabbit β-globin
   5545..5571    +  CDS            3xHA (fragment): three tandem HA epitope tags
   5572..6267    +  CDS            mScarlet: mScarlet is a basic (constitutively fluorescent) red fluorescent protein published in 2016, derived from synthetic construct. It has moderate acid sensitivity.
   7015..7722    +  CDS            mNeonGreen: mNeonGreen is a basic (constitutively fluorescent) green/yellow fluorescent protein published in 2013, derived from Branchiostoma lanceolatum. It is reported to be a very rapidly-maturing monomer with moderate acid sensitivity.
   7817..8387    +  misc_feature   IRES2: internal ribosome entry site (IRES) of the encephalomyocarditis virus (EMCV)
   8381..8755    +  CDS            BleoR: antibiotic-binding protein; Sh ble from Streptoalloteichus hindustanus; confers resistance to bleomycin, phleomycin, and Zeocin™
   8801..9025    +  polyA_signal   bGH poly(A) signal: bovine growth hormone polyadenylation signal
   9094..9116    -  protein_bind   lac operator (fragment): The lac repressor binds to the lac operator to inhibit transcription in E. coli. This inhibition can be relieved by adding lactose or isopropyl-β-D-thiogalactopyranoside (IPTG). lac repressor encoded by lacI
   9120..9150    -  promoter       lac promoter: promoter for the E. coli lac operon
   9165..9186    -  protein_bind   CAP binding site: CAP binding activates transcription in the presence of cAMP. E. coli catabolite activator protein
   9199..9238    -  CDS            lacI (fragment): lac repressor; lacI; The lac repressor binds to the lac operator to inhibit transcription in E. coli. This inhibition can be relieved by adding lactose or isopropyl-β-D-thiogalactopyranoside (IPTG).
   9523..9541    -  promoter       T3 promoter: promoter for bacteriophage T3 RNA polymerase
   9584..9606    -  protein_bind   lac operator (fragment): The lac repressor binds to the lac operator to inhibit transcription in E. coli. This inhibition can be relieved by adding lactose or isopropyl-β-D-thiogalactopyranoside (IPTG). lac repressor encoded by lacI
   9610..9640    -  promoter       lac promoter: promoter for the E. coli lac operon
   9655..9676    -  protein_bind   CAP binding site: CAP binding activates transcription in the presence of cAMP. E. coli catabolite activator protein
   9689..9781    -  CDS            lacI (fragment): lac repressor; lacI; The lac repressor binds to the lac operator to inhibit transcription in E. coli. This inhibition can be relieved by adding lactose or isopropyl-β-D-thiogalactopyranoside (IPTG).
   9964..10552   -  rep_origin     ori: high-copy-number ColE1/pMB1/pBR322/pUC origin of replication
  10723..11583   -  CDS            AmpR: β-lactamase; bla; confers resistance to ampicillin, carbenicillin, and related antibiotics
  11584..11688   -  promoter       AmpR promoter: bla
