>Addgene plasmid #209902 | pPBbleo-EGF-ScNeo Sequencing Result | analyzer sequence | sequence record 421046
CTAAATTGTAAGCGTTAATATTTTGTTAAAATTCGCGTTAAATTTTTGTTAAATCAGCTCATTTTTTAAC
CAATAGGCCGAAATCGGCAAAATCCCTTATAAATCAAAAGAATAGACCGAGATAGGGT
[37 nt withheld, positions 129-165]
AAAGAACGTGGACTCCAACGTCAAAGG
[49 nt withheld, positions 193-241]
T
[91 nt withheld, positions 243-333]
G
[124 nt withheld, positions 335-458]
CCCATTCGCCATTCAGGCTGCGCAACTGTTGGGAAGGGCGATCGGTGCGGGCCTCTTCGCTATTACGCCA
GCTGGCGAAAGGGGGATGTGCTGCAAGGCGATTAAGTTGGGTAACGCCAGGGTTTTCCCAGTCACGACGT
TGTAAAACGACGGCCAGTGAGCGCGCGTAATACGACTCACTATAGGGCGAATTGGGGCGCGCCATTCTAG
ATTAACCCTAGAAAGATAGTCTGCGTAAAATTGACGCATGCATTCTTGAAATATTGCTCTCTCTTTCTAA
ATAGCGCGAATCCGTCGCTGTGCATTTAGGACATCTCAGTCGCCGCTTGGAGCTCCCGTGAGGCGTGCTT
GTCAATGCGGTAAGTGTCACTGATTTTGAACTATAACGACCGCGTGAGTCAAAATGACGCATGATTATCT
TTTACGTGACTTTTAAGATTTAACTCATACGATAATTATATTGTTATTTCATGTTCTACTTACGTGATAA
CTTATTATATATATATTTTCTTGTTATAGATATCAACTAGAATGCTAGCATGGGCCCATCTCGACATTGA
TTATTGACTAGTTATTAATAGTAATCAATTACGGGGTCATTAGTTCATAGCCCATATATGGAGTTCCGCG
TTACATAACTTACGGTAAATGGCCCGCCTGGCTGACCGCCCAACGACCCCCGCCCATTGACGTCAATAAT
GACGTATGTTCCCATAGTAACGCCAATAGGGACTTTCCATTGACGTCAATGGGTGGAGTATTTACGGTAA
ACTGCCCACTTGGCAGTACATCAAGTGTATCATATGCCAAGTACGCCCCCTATTGACGTCAATGACGGTA
AATGGCCCGCCTGGCATTATGCCCAGTACATGACCTTATGGGACTTTCCTACTTGGCAGTACATCTACGT
ATTAGTCATCGCTATTACCATGGTCGAGGTGAGCCCCACGTTCTGCTTCACTCTCCCCATCTCCCCCCCC
TCCCCACCCCCAATTTTGTATTTATTTATTTTTTAATTATTTTGTGCAGCGATGGGGGCGGGGGGGGGGG
GGGGCGCGCGCCAGGCGGGGCGGGGCGGGGCGAGGGGCGGGGCGGGGCGAGGCGGAGAGGTGCGGCGGCA
GCCAATCAGAGCGGCGCGCTCCGAAAGTTTCCTTTTATGGCGAGGCGGCGGCGGCGGCGGCCCTATAAAA
AGCGAAGCGCGCGGCGGGCGGGAGTCGCTGCGCGCTGCCTTCGCCCCGTGCCCCGCTCCGCCGCCGCCTC
GCGCCGCCCGCCCCGGCTCTGACTGACCGCGTTACTCCCACAGGTGAGCGGGCGGGACGGCCCTTCTCCT
CCGGGCTGTAATTAGCGCTTGGTTTAATGACGGCTTGTTTCTTTTCTGTGGCTGCGTGAAAGCCTTGAGG
GGCTCCGGGAGGGCCCTTTGTGCGGGGGGAGCGGCTCGGGGGGTGCGTGCGTGTGTGTGTGCGTGGGGAG
CGCCGCGTGCGGCTCCGCGCTGCCCGGCGGCTGTGAGCGCTGCGGGCGCGGCGCGGGGCTTTGTGCGCTC
CGCAGTGTGCGCGAGGGGAGCGCGGCCGGGGGCGGTGCCCCGCGGTGCGGGGGGGGCTGCGAGGGGAACA
AAGGCTGCGTGCGGGGTGTGTGCGTGGGGGGGTGAGCAGGGGGTGTGGGCGCGTCGGTCGGGCTGCAACC
CCCCCTGCACCCCCCTCCCCGAGTTGCTGAGCACGGCCCGGCTTCGGGTGCGGGGCTCCGTACGGGGCGT
GGCGCGGGGCTCGCCGTGCCGGGCGGGGGGTGGCGGCAGGTGGGGGTGCCGGGCGGGGCGGGGCCGCCTC
GGGCCGGGGAGGGCTCGGGGGAGGGGCGCGGCGGCCCCCGGAGCGCCGGCGGCTGTCGAGGCGCGGCGAG
CCGCAGCCATTGCCTTTTATGGTAATCGTGCGAGAGGGCGCAGGGACTTCCTTTGTCCCAAATCTGTGCG
GAGCCGAAATCTGGGAGGCGCCGCCGCACCCCCTCTAGCGGGCGCGGGGCGAAGCGGTGCGGCGCCGGCA
GGAAGGAAATGGGCGGGGAGGGCCTTCGTGCGTCGCCGCGCCGCCGTCCCCTTCTCCCTCTCCAGCCTCG
GGGCTGTCCGCGGGGGGACGGCTGCCTTCGGGGGGGACGGGGCAGGGCGGGGTTCGGCTTCTGGCGTGTG
ACCGGCGGCTCTAGAGCCTCTGCTAACCATGTTCATGCCTTCTTCTTTTTCCTACAGCTCCTGGGCAACG
TGCTGGTTATTGTGCTGTCTCATCATTTTGGCAAAGAATTGGGATCCGAATTCACCATGCTGCTCACTCT
TATCATTCTGTTGCCAGTAGTTTCAAAATTTAGTTTTGTTAGTCTCTCAGCACCGCAGCACTGGAGCTGT
CCTGAAGGTACTCTCGCAGGAAATGGGAATTCTACTTGTGTGGGTCCTGCACCCTTCTTAATTTTCTCCC
ATGGAAATAGTATCTTTAGGATTGACACAGAAGGAACCAATTATGAGCAATTGGTGGTGGATGCTGGTGT
CTCAGTGATCATGGATTTTCATTATAATGAGAAAAGAATCTATTGGGTGGATTTAGAAAGACAACTTTTG
CAAAGAGTTTTTCTGAATGGGTCAAGGCAAGAGAGAGTATGTAATATAGAGAAAAATGTTTCTGGAATGG
CAATAAATTGGATAAATGAAGAAGTTATTTGGTCAAATCAACAGGAAGGAATCATTACAGTAACAGATAT
GAAAGGAAATAATTCCCACATTCTTTTAAGTGCTTTAAAATATCCTGCAAATGTAGCAGTTGATCCAGTA
GAAAGGTTTATATTTTGGTCTTCAGAGGTGGCTGGAAGCCTTTATAGAGCAGATCTCGATGGTGTGGGAG
TGAAGGCTCTGTTGGAGACATCAGAGAAAATAACAGCTGTGTCATTGGATGTGCTTGATAAGCGGCTGTT
TTGGATTCAGTACAACAGAGAAGGAAGCAATTCTCTTATTTGCTCCTGTGATTATGATGGAGGTTCTGTC
CACATTAGTAAACATCCAACACAGCATAATTTGTTTGCAATGTCCCTTTTTGGTGACCGTATCTTCTATT
CAACATGGAAAATGAAGACAATTTGGATAGCCAACAAACACACTGGAAAGGACATGGTTAGAATTAACCT
CCATTCATCATTTGTACCACTTGGTGAACTGAAAGTAGTGCATCCACTTACACAACCCAAGGCAGAAGAT
GACACTTGGGAGCCTGATGTTAATGAATGTGCTTTTTGGAATCATGGCTGTACTCTTGGGTGTAAAAACA
CCCCTGGATCCTATTACTGCACGTGCCCTGTAGGATTTGTTCTGCTTCCTGATGGGAAACGATGTCATCA
ACTTGTTTCCTGTCCACGCAATGTGTCTGAATGCAGCCATGACTGTGTTCTGACATCAGAAGGTCCCTTA
TGTTTCTGTCCTGAAGGCTCAGTGCTTGAGAGAGATGGGAAAACATGTAGCGGTTGTTCCTCACCCGATA
ATGGTGGATGTAGCCAGCTCTGCGTTCCTCTTAGCCCAGTATCCTGGGAATGTGATTGCTTTCCTGGGTA
TGACCTACAACTGGATGAAAAAAGCTGTGCAGCTTCAGGACCACAACCATTTTTGCTGTTTGCCAATTCT
CAAGATATTCGACACATGCATTTTGATGGAACAGACTATGGAACTCTGCTCAGCCAGCAGATGGGAATGG
TTTATGCCCTAGATCATGACCCTGTGGAAAATAAGATATACTTTGCCCATACAGCCCTGAAGTGGATAGA
GAGAGCTAATATGGATGGTTCCCAGCGAGAAAGGCTTATTGAGGAAGGAGTAGATGTGCCAGAAGGTCTT
GCTGTGGACTGGATTGGCCGTAGATTCTATTGGACAGACAGAGGGAAATCTCTGATTGGAAGGAGTGATT
TAAATGGGAAACGTTCCAAAATAATCACTAAGGAGAACATCTCTCAACCACGAGGAATTGCTGTTCATCC
AATGGCCAAGAGATTATTCTGGACTGATACAGGGATTAATCCACGAATTGAAAGTTCTTCCCTCCAAGGC
CTTGGCCGTCTGGTTATAGCCAGCTCTGATCTAATCTGGCCCAGTGGAATAACGATTGACTTCTTAACTG
ACAAGTTGTACTGGTGCGATGCCAAGCAGTCTGTGATTGAAATGGCCAATCTGGATGGTTCAAAACGCCG
AAGACTTACCCAGAATGATGTAGGTCACCCATTTGCTGTAGCAGTGTTTGAGGATTATGTGTGGTTCTCA
GATTGGGCTATGCCATCAGTAATAAGAGTAAACAAGAGGACTGGCAAAGATAGAGTACGTCTCCAAGGCA
GCATGCTGAAGCCCTCATCACTGGTTGTGGTTCATCCATTGGCAAAACCAGGAGCAGATCCCTGCTTATA
TCAAAACGGAGGCTGTGAACATATTTGCAAAAAGAGGCTTGGAACTGCTTGGTGTTCGTGTCGTGAAGGT
TTTATGAAAGCCTCAGATGGGAAAACGTGTCTGGCTCTGGATGGTCATCAGCTGTTGGCAGGTGGTGAAG
TTGATCTAAAGAACCAAGTAACACCATTGGACATCTTGTCCAAGACTAGAGTGTCAGAAGATAACATTAC
AGAATCTCAACACATGCTAGTGGCTGAAATCATGGTGTCAGATCAAGATGACTGTGCTCCTGTGGGATGC
AGCATGTATGCTCGGTGTATTTCAGAGGGAGAGGATGCCACATGTCAGTGTTTGAAAGGATTTGCTGGGG
ATGGAAAACTATGTTCTGATATAGATGAATGTGAGATGGGTGTCCCAGTGTGCCCCCCTGCCTCCTCCAA
GTGCATCAACACCGAAGGTGGTTATGTCTGCCGGTGCTCAGAAGGCTACCAAGGAGATGGGATTCACTGT
CTTGATATTGATGAGTGCCAACTGGGGGTGCACAGCTGTGGAGAGAATGCCAGCTGCACAAATACAGAGG
GAGGCTATACCTGCATGTGTGCTGGACGCCTGTCTGAACCAGGACTGATTTGCCCTGACTCTACTCCACC
CCCTCACCTCAGGGAAGATGACCACCACTATTCCGTAAGAAATAGTTACCCATACGATGTTCCGGATTAC
GCTATGGTGAGCAAGGGCGAGGCAGTGATCAAGGAGTTCATGCGGTTCAAGGTGCACATGGAGGGCTCCA
TGAACGGCCACGAGTTCGAGATCGAGGGCGAGGGCGAGGGCCGCCCCTACGAGGGCACCCAGACCGCCAA
GCTGAAGGTGACCAAGGGTGGCCCCCTGCCCTTCTCCTGGGACATCCTGTCCCCTCAGTTCATGTACGGC
TCCAGGGCCTTCACCAAGCACCCCGCCGACATCCCCGACTACTATAAGCAGTCCTTCCCCGAGGGCTTCA
AGTGGGAGCGCGTGATGAACTTCGAGGACGGCGGCGCCGTGACCGTGACCCAGGACACCTCCCTGGAGGA
CGGCACCCTGATCTACAAGGTGAAGCTCCGCGGCACCAACTTCCCTCCTGACGGCCCCGTAATGCAGAAG
AAGACAATGGGCTGGGAAGCGTCCACCGAGCGGTTGTACCCCGAGGACGGCGTGCTGAAGGGCGACATTA
AGATGGCCCTGCGCCTGAAGGACGGAGGCCGCTACCTGGCGGACTTCAAGACCACCTACAAGGCCAAGAA
GCCCGTGCAGATGCCCGGCGCCTACAACGTCGACCGCAAGTTGGACATCACCTCCCACAACGAGGACTAC
ACCGTGGTGGAACAGTACGAACGCTCCGAGGGCCGCCACTCCACCGGCGGCATGGACGAGCTGTACAAGG
GTGGTGGTAGTGGTGGTGGTTCAAATAGTGACTCTGAATGTCCCCTGTCCCACGATGGGTACTGCCTCCA
TGATGGTGTGTGCATGTATATTGAAGCATTGGACAAGTATGCATGCAACTGTGTTGTTGGCTACATCGGG
GAGCGATGTCAGTACCGAGACCTGAAGTGGTGGGAACTGCGCCACGCTGGCCACGGGCAGCAGCAGAAGG
TCATCGTGGTGGCTGTCTGCGTGGTGGTGCTTGTCATGCTGCTCCTCCTGAGCCTGTGGGGGGCCCACTA
CTACAGGACTCAGAAGCTGCTATCGAAAAACCCAAAGAATCCTTATGAGGAGTCGAGCAGAGATGTGAGG
AGTCGCAGGCCTGCTGACACTGAGGATGGGATGTCCTCTTGCCCTCAACCTTGGTTTGTGGTTATAAAAG
AACACCAAGACCTCAAGAATGGGGGTCAACCAGTGGCTGGTGAGGATGGCCAGGCAGCAGATGGGTCAAT
GCAACCAACTTCATGGAGGCAGGAGCCCCAGTTATGTGGAATGGGCACAGAGCAAGGCTGCTGGATTCCA
GTATCCAGTGATAAGGGCTCCTGTCCCCAGGTAATGGAGCGAAGCTTTCATATGCCCTCCTATGGGACAC
AGACCCTTGAAGGGGGTGTCGAGAAGCCCCATTCTCTCCTATCAGCTAACCCATTATGGCAACAAAGGGC
CCTGGACCCACCACACCAAATGGAGCTGACTCAGGGCGGATTCGAAATGGTAAGCAAGGGGGAGGAAGAT
AATATGGCTTCCCTTCCAGCAACGCACGAATTGCATATCTTTGGAAGTATTAATGGAGTTGATTTCGACA
TGGTGGGGCAGGGTACGGGAAACCCAAACGATGGCTATGAAGAACTTAACCTCAAGTCTACCAAAGGCGA
TCTCCAATTCTCACCCTGGATATTGGTCCCACACATCGGCTACGGGTTCCATCAATACCTGCCTTATCCT
GACGGGATGAGTCCTTTTCAAGCTGCTATGGTTGACGGAAGTGGCTACCAAGTTCACCGCACAATGCAAT
TTGAGGATGGTGCATCTCTTACGGTTAATTACCGATATACATATGAGGGTTCACACATCAAGGGGGAAGC
TCAGGTCAAGGGCACTGGATTTCCCGCAGATGGCCCAGTTATGACCAATTCTCTGACCGCAGCCGATTGG
TGTCGAAGCAAGAAGACCTACCCTAACGACAAGACTATCATCTCAACCTTCAAATGGTCCTACACCACAG
GTAACGGAAAGCGGTATAGGTCTACAGCTCGGACAACATATACCTTTGCGAAGCCTATGGCCGCTAACTA
TTTGAAAAACCAACCGATGTATGTTTTTCGGAAGACCGAATTGAAACATTCAAAAACGGAGTTGAATTTC
AAAGAGTGGCAGAAGGCATTCACCGACGTAATGGGTATGGATGAGTTGTATAAATAAGCGGCGGCCGCTC
TAGAGTCGACGGGCCGCGGTAACAATTGTTAACTAACTTAAGCTAGCAACGGTTTCCCTCTAGCGGGATC
AATTCCGCCCCCCCCCCCTAACGTTACTGGCCGAAGCCGCTTGGAATAAGGCCGGTGTGCGTTTGTCTAT
ATGTTATTTTCCACCATATTGCCGTCTTTTGGCAATGTGAGGGCCCGGAAACCTGGCCCTGTCTTCTTGA
CGAGCATTCCTAGGGGTCTTTCCCCTCTCGCCAAAGGAATGCAAGGTCTGTTGAATGTCGTGAAGGAAGC
AGTTCCTCTGGAAGCTTCTTGAAGACAAACAACGTCTGTAGCGACCCTTTGCAGGCAGCGGAACCCCCCA
CCTGGCGACAGGTGCCTCTGCGGCCAAAAGCCACGTGTATAAGATACACCTGCAAAGGCGGCACAACCCC
AGTGCCACGTTGTGAGTTGGATAGTTGTGGAAAGAGTCAAATGGCTCTCCTCAAGCGTATTCAACAAGGG
GCTGAAGGATGCCCAGAAGGTACCCCATTGTATGGGATCTGATCTGGGGCCTCGGTGCACATGCTTTACA
TGTGTTTAGTCGAGGTTAAAAAAACGTCTAGGCCCCCCGAACCACGGGGACGTGGTTTTCCTTTGAAAAA
CACGATAATACCATGGCCAAGTTGACCAGTGCCGTTCCGGTGCTCACCGCGCGCGACGTCGCCGGAGCGG
TCGAGTTCTGGACCGACCGGCTCGGGTTCTCCCGGGACTTCGTGGAGGACGACTTCGCCGGTGTGGTCCG
GGACGACGTGACCCTGTTCATCAGCGCGGTCCAGGACCAGGTGGTGCCGGACAACACCCTGGCCTGGGTG
TGGGTGCGCGGCCTGGACGAGCTGTACGCCGAGTGGTCGGAGGTCGTGTCCACGAACTTCCGGGACGCCT
CCGGGCCGGCCATGACCGAGATCGGCGAGCAGCCGTGGGGGCGGGAGTTCGCCCTGCGCGACCCGGCCGG
CAACTGCGTGCACTTCGTGGCCGAGGAGCAGGACTGAAAGTCGAGATGCATCGATGATCTAGAGCTCGCT
GATCAGCCTCGACTGTGCCTTCTAGTTGCCAGCCATCTGTTGTTTGCCCCTCCCCCGTGCCTTCCTTGAC
CCTGGAAGGTGCCACTCCCACTGTCCTTTCCTAATAAAATGAGGAAATTGCATCGCATTGTCTGAGTAGG
TGTCATTCTATTCTGGGGGGTGGGGTGGGGCAGGACAGCAAGGGGGAGGATTGGGAAGACAATAGCAGGC
ATGCTGGGGATGCGGTGGGCTCTATGGCTTCTGAGGCGGAAAGAACCTGCAGCCCAAGCTTGGCGTAATC
ATGGTCATAGCTGTTTCCTGTGTGAAATTGTTATCCGCTCACAATTCCACACAACATACGAGCCGGAAGC
ATAAAGTGTAAAGCCTGGGGTGCCTAATGAGTGAGCTAACTCACATTAATTGCGTTGCGCTCACTGCCCG
CTTTCCAGTCGGGAAACCTGTCGTGCCAGCTGCATTAATGAATCGGCCAACGCGCGGGGAGAGGCGGTTT
GCGTATTGGGCGCTCTTCCGCTTCCTCGCTCACTGACTCGCTGCGCTCGGTCGTTCGGCTGCGGCGAGCG
GTATCAGCTCACTCAAAGGCGGTAATACGGTTATCCACAGAATCAGGGGATAACGCAGGAAAGAACATGT
GAGCAAAAGGCCAGCAAAAGGCCAGGAACCGTAAAAAGGCCGCGTTGCTGGCGTTTTTCCATAGGCTCCG
CCCCCCTGACGAGCATCACAAAAATCGACGCTCAAGTCAGAGGTGGCGAAACCCGACAGGACTATAAAGA
TACCAGGCGTTTCCCCCTGGAAGCTCCCTCGTGCGCTCTCCTGTTCCGACCCTGCCGCTTACCGGATACC
TGTCCGCCTTTCTCCCTTCGGGAAGCGTGGCGCTTTCTCATAGCTCACGCTGTAGGTATCTCAGTTCGGT
GTAGGTCGTTCGCTCCAAGCTGGGCTGTGTGCACGAACCCCCCGTTCAGCCCGACCGCTGCGCCTTATCC
GGTAACTATCGTCTTGAGTCCAACCCGGTAAGACACGACTTATCGCCACTGGCAGCAGCCACTGGTAACA
GGATTAGCAGAGCGAGGTATGTAGGCGGTGCTACAGAGTTCTTGAAGTGGTGGCCTAACTACGGCTACAC
TAGAAGAACAGTATTTGGTATCTGCGCTCTGCTGAAGCCAGTTACCTTCGGAAAAAGAGTTGGTAGCTCT
TGATCCGGCAAACAAACCACCGCTGGTAGCGGTGGTTTTTTTGTTTGCAAGCAGCAGATTACGCGCAGAA
AAAAAGGATCTCAAGAAGATCCTTTGATCTTTTCTACGGGGTCTGACGCTCAGTGGAACGAAAACTCACG
TTAAGGGATTTTGGTCATGAGATTATCAAAAAGGATCTTCACCTAGATCCTTTTAAATTAAAAATGAAGT
TTTAAATCAATCTAAAGTATATATGAGTAAACTTGGTCTGACAGTTACCAATGCTTAATCAGTGAGGCAC
CTATCTCAGCGATCTGTCTATTTCGTTCATCCATAGTTGCCTGACTCCCCGTCGTGTAGATAACTACGAT
ACGGGAGGGCTTACCATCTGGCCCCAGTGCTGCAATGATACCGCGAGACCCACGCTCACCGGCTCCAGAT
TTATCAGCAATAAACCAGCCAGCCGGAAGGGCCGAGCGCAGAAGTGGTCCTGCAACTTTATCCGCCTCCA
TCCAGTCTATTAATTGTTGCCGGGAAGCTAGAGTAAGTAGTTCGCCAGTTAATAGTTTGCGCAACGTTGT
TGCCATTGCTACAGGCATCGTGGTGTCACGCTCGTCGTTTGGTATGGCTTCATTCAGCTCCGGTTCCCAA
CGATCAAGGCGAGTTACATGATCCCCCATGTTGTGCAAAAAAGCGGTTAGCTCCTTCGGTCCTCCGATCG
TTGTCAGAAGTAAGTTGGCCGCAGTGTTATCACTCATGGTTATGGCAGCACTGCATAATTCTCTTACTGT
CATGCCATCCGTAAGATGCTTTTCTGTGACTGGTGAGTACTCAACCAAGTCATTCTGAGAATAGTGTATG
CGGCGACCGAGTTGCTCTTGCCCGGCGTCAATACGGGATAATACCGCGCCACATAGCAGAACTTTAAAAG
TGCTCATCATTGGAAAACGTTCTTCGGGGCGAAAACTCTCAAGGATCTTACCGCTGTTGAGATCCAGTTC
GATGTAACCCACTCGTGCACCCAACTGATCTTCAGCATCTTTTACTTTCACCAGCGTTTCTGGGTGAGCA
AAAACAGGAAGGCAAAATGCCGCAAAAAAGGGAATAAGGGCGACACGGAAATGTTGAATACTCATACTCT
TCCTTTTTCAATATTATTGAAGCATTTATCAGGGTTATTGTCTCATGAGCGGATACATATTTGAATGTAT
TTAGAAAAATAAACAAATAGGGGTTCCGCGCACATTTCCCCGAAAAGTGCCAC
Features (pLannotate 1.2.2; 19 found; start..end, strand, type, name):
     30..458     -  rep_origin     f1 ori (sequence partly withheld): f1 bacteriophage origin of replication; arrow indicates direction of (+) strand synthesis
    463..618     -  CDS            lacZα (fragment): LacZα fragment of β-galactosidase; lacZ fragment
    626..644     +  promoter       T7 promoter: promoter for bacteriophage T7 RNA polymerase
   1011..1390    +  enhancer       CMV enhancer: human cytomegalovirus immediate early enhancer
   1392..1668    +  promoter       chicken β-actin promoter: No description available
   1669..2685    +  intron         chimeric intron: chimera between introns from chicken β-actin and rabbit β-globin
   5545..5571    +  CDS            3xHA (fragment): three tandem HA epitope tags
   5572..6267    +  CDS            mScarlet: mScarlet is a basic (constitutively fluorescent) red fluorescent protein published in 2016, derived from synthetic construct. It has moderate acid sensitivity.
   7015..7722    +  CDS            mNeonGreen: mNeonGreen is a basic (constitutively fluorescent) green/yellow fluorescent protein published in 2013, derived from Branchiostoma lanceolatum. It is reported to be a very rapidly-maturing monomer with moderate acid sensitivity.
   7817..8387    +  misc_feature   IRES2: internal ribosome entry site (IRES) of the encephalomyocarditis virus (EMCV)
   8381..8755    +  CDS            BleoR: antibiotic-binding protein; Sh ble from Streptoalloteichus hindustanus; confers resistance to bleomycin, phleomycin, and Zeocin™
   8801..9025    +  polyA_signal   bGH poly(A) signal: bovine growth hormone polyadenylation signal
   9094..9116    -  protein_bind   lac operator (fragment): The lac repressor binds to the lac operator to inhibit transcription in E. coli. This inhibition can be relieved by adding lactose or isopropyl-β-D-thiogalactopyranoside (IPTG). lac repressor encoded by lacI
   9120..9150    -  promoter       lac promoter: promoter for the E. coli lac operon
   9165..9186    -  protein_bind   CAP binding site: CAP binding activates transcription in the presence of cAMP. E. coli catabolite activator protein
   9199..9291    -  CDS            lacI (fragment): lac repressor; lacI; The lac repressor binds to the lac operator to inhibit transcription in E. coli. This inhibition can be relieved by adding lactose or isopropyl-β-D-thiogalactopyranoside (IPTG).
   9474..10062   -  rep_origin     ori: high-copy-number ColE1/pMB1/pBR322/pUC origin of replication
  10233..11093   -  CDS            AmpR: β-lactamase; bla; confers resistance to ampicillin, carbenicillin, and related antibiotics
  11094..11198   -  promoter       AmpR promoter: bla
