[The description below was written by a language model from this plasmid's Addgene catalogue record and pLannotate feature annotations shown in this document.]
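Description:
pPBbleo-EGF-ScNeo is a mammalian expression plasmid of about 11.7 kb built on the pPBbleo backbone. It is propagated in E. coli through a high-copy ColE1/pUC-type origin with ampicillin selection (AmpR under its own bla promoter). It also carries an f1 origin and cloning-vector remnants such as lacZα and lacI fragments, lac promoter/operator elements and T7 and T3 promoters. The backbone name suggests a piggyBac transposon vector, but no transposon terminal repeats are annotated in the feature tables, so the record does not confirm this.

The payload is driven by a CAG-type arrangement: CMV enhancer, chicken β-actin promoter and a chimeric β-actin/β-globin intron. The insert, EGF-ScNeo (about 5 kb), encodes EGF fused to mScarlet on the extracellular side and to mNeonGreen on the intracellular side, with an HA tag and a flexible glycine-serine linker listed among the fusion elements. In the annotation, an HA epitope sits immediately upstream of mScarlet and mNeonGreen lies further downstream. The EGF-derived segments themselves are not annotated, but presumably occupy the long unannotated stretches before and between the fluorescent proteins. An EMCV IRES after the fusion allows translation of the bleomycin/Zeocin resistance gene (BleoR) from the same transcript, which ends at a bGH polyadenylation signal, so Zeocin selection enriches for cells expressing the probe.

The stated purpose is to monitor the status of EGF. The associated publication concerns EGF receptor ligands as signal transmitters in collective epithelial cell migration. Two sequence records are supplied. They agree across the expression cassette, but the shorter one (about 11.2 kb) lacks a duplicated lac promoter/T3 region found in the full sequence.
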