Addgene plasmid #209902: pPBbleo-EGF-ScNeo
Purpose: To monitor the status of EGF, the plasmid encodes a recombinant EGF fused extracellularly to the mScarlet fluorescent protein and intracellularly to the mNeonGreen fluorescent protein
Depositing lab: Michiyuki Matsuda. Depositing organization: Kyoto University, Graduate School of Biostudies. Publication: Low-affinity ligands of the epidermal growth factor receptor are long-range signal transmitters in collective cell migration of epithelial cells. Deguchi E, Lin S, Hirayama D, Matsuda K, Tanave A, Sumiyama K, Tsukiji S, Otani T, Furuse M, Sorkin A, Matsuda M, Terai K. Cell Rep. 2024 Nov 14;43(11):114986. doi: 10.1016/j.celrep.2024.114986. PubMed 39546398.
Backbone
  Vector backbone: pPBbleo
  Backbone size w/o insert (bp): 6700
  Total vector size (bp): 11702
  Vector type: Mammalian Expression
  Selectable markers: Zeocin
Growth in bacteria
  Bacterial resistance: Ampicillin, 100 μg/mL
  Growth temperature: 37°C
  Growth strain: DH5alpha
  Copy number: Unknown
Gene/Insert
  Gene/Insert name: EGF-ScNeo
  Insert size (bp): 4971
  Entrez Gene: EGF (a.k.a. HOMG4, URG)
  Tag / fusion protein: mScarlet; HA tag; GGGSGGGS linker; mNeonGreen
Terms and licenses: Academic/Nonprofit Terms; Industry Terms: Not Available to Industry
How to cite: pPBbleo-EGF-ScNeo was a gift from Michiyuki Matsuda (Addgene plasmid # 209902 ; http://n2t.net/addgene:209902 ; RRID:Addgene_209902)
